>Addgene plasmid #120337 | pMOD3-proD/mNeptune2-nat | addgene full sequence | sequence record 232267 | Addgene Partial NGS Result
TCGCGCGTTTCGGTGATGACGGTGAAAACCTCTGACACATGCAGCTCCCGGAGACGGTCACAGCTTGTCT
GTAAGCGGATGCCGGGAGCAGACAAGCCCGTCAGGGCGCGTCAGCGGGTGTTGGCGGGTGTCGGGGCTGG
CTTAACTATGCGGCATCAGAGCAGATTGTACTGAGAGTGCACCATATGCGGTGTGAAATACCGCACAGAT
GCGTAAGGAGAAAATACCGCATCAGGCGCCATTCGCCATTCAGGCTGCGCAACTGTTGGGAAGGGCGATC
GGTGCGGGCCTCTTCGCTATTACGACAGCTGTCTCTTATACACATCTCAACCATCATCGATGAATTTTCT
CGGGTGTTCTCGCATATTGGCGCGAATTCCACAGCTAACACCACGTCGTCCCTATCTGCTGCCCTAGGTC
TATGGGTGGTTGCTGGATAACTTTACGGGCATGCATAAGGCTCGTATAATATATTCAGGGAGACCACAAC
GGTTTCCCTCTACAAATAATTTTGTTTAACTTTGAATTCGCGCTAAGGAGGAAAAAAA
[732 nt withheld, positions 549-1280]
TAAGTCGACGGAGGACAGTAATGGGTACGACCCTTGATGACACGGCTTATCGGTATCGCACCTCTGTCCC
GGGTGACGCCGAAGCCATCGAAGCACTGGATGGGTCCTTCACCACCGACACCGTCTTCCGTGTCACCGCA
ACCGGTGACGGCTTCACCCTGCGGGAGGTGCCGGTTGACCCGCCCCTGACCAAGGTGTTTCCGGACGACG
AAAGCGATGACGAATCGGACGATGGTGAAGACGGTGATCCGGACTCCCGGACGTTCGTCGCGTATGGTGA
CGATGGCGACCTGGCAGGCTTCGTGGTCGTCAGCTATAGCGGCTGGAACCGCCGTCTGACCGTCGAAGAC
ATCGAAGTCGCACCAGAACACCGTGGTCACGGTGTCGGTCGTGCATTGATGGGTTTAGCAACGGAATTTG
CCCGTGAACGTGGTGCAGGTCACCTCTGGCTGGAAGTCACCAACGTCAACGCACCGGCGATCCACGCGTA
TCGTCGTATGGGGTTCACCCTCTGCGGCCTGGACACCGCCCTGTACGACGGCACGGCCAGCGATGGCGAA
CAGGCGCTCTACATGAGCATGCCCTGCCCGTAAAAGCTTTAAAAGCCTTATATATTCTTTTTTTTCTTAT
AAAACTTAAAACCTTAGAGGCTATTTAAGTTGCTGATTTATATTAATTTTATTGTTCAAACATGAGAGCT
TAGTACGTGAAACATGAGAGCTTAGTACGTTAGCCATGAGAGCTTAGTACGTTAGCCATGAGGGTTTAGT
TCGTTAAACATGAGAGCTTAGTACGTTAAACATGAGAGCTTAGTACGTGAAACATGAGAGCTTAGTACGT
ACTATCAACAGGTTGAACTGCCAACGACTACGCACTAGCCAACAAGAGCTTCAGGGTTGAGATGTGTATA
AGAGACAGCTGTCTTAATGAATCGGCCAACGCGCGGGGAGAGGCGGTTTGCGTATTGGGCGCTCTTCCGC
TTCCTCGCTCACTGACTCGCTGCGCTCGGTCGTTCGGCTGCGGCGAGCGGTATCAGCTCACTCAAAGGCG
GTAATACGGTTATCCACAGAATCAGGGGATAACGCAGGAAAGAACATGTGAGCAAAAGGCCAGCAAAAGG
CCAGGAACCGTAAAAAGGCCGCGTTGCTGGCGTTTTTCCATAGGCTCCGCCCCCCTGACGAGCATCACAA
AAATCGACGCTCAAGTCAGAGGTGGCGAAACCCGACAGGACTATAAAGATACCAGGCGTTTCCCCCTGGA
AGCTCCCTCGTGCGCTCTCCTGTTCCGACCCTGCCGCTTACCGGATACCTGTCCGCCTTTCTCCCTTCGG
GAAGCGTGGCGCTTTCTCATAGCTCACGCTGTAGGTATCTCAGTTCGGTGTAGGTCGTTCGCTCCAAGCT
GGGCTGTGTGCACGAACCCCCCGTTCAGCCCGACCGCTGCGCCTTATCCGGTAACTATCGTCTTGAGTCC
AACCCGGTAAGACACGACTTATCGCCACTGGCAGCAGCCACTGGTAACAGGATTAGCAGAGCGAGGTATG
TAGGCGGTGCTACAGAGTTCTTGAAGTGGTGGCCTAACTACGGCTACACTAGAAGAACAGTATTTGGTAT
CTGCGCTCTGCTGAAGCCAGTTACCTTCGGAAAAAGAGTTGGTAGCTCTTGATCCGGCAAACAAACCACC
GCTGGTAGCGGTGGTTTTTTTGTTTGCAAGCAGCAGATTACGCGCAGAAAAAAAGGATCTCAAGAAGATC
CTTTGATCTTTTCTACGGGGTCTGACGCTCAGTGGAACGAAAACTCACGTTAAGGGATTTTGGTCATGAG
ATTATCAAAAAGGATCTTCACCTAGATCCTTTTAAATTAAAAATGAAGTTTTAAATCAATCTAAAGTATA
TATGAGTAAACTTGGTCTGACAGTTACCAATGCTTAATCAGTGAGGCACCTATCTCAGCGATCTGTCTAT
TTCGTTCATCCATAGTTGCCTGACTCCCCGTCGTGTAGATAACTACGATACGGGAGGGCTTACCATCTGG
CCCCAGTGCTGCAATGATACCGCGAGACCCACGCTCACCGGCTCCAGATTTATCAGCAATAAACCAGCCA
GCCGGAAGGGCCGAGCGCAGAAGTGGTCCTGCAACTTTATCCGCCTCCATCCAGTCTATTAATTGTTGCC
GGGAAGCTAGAGTAAGTAGTTCGCCAGTTAATAGTTTGCGCAACGTTGTTGCCATTGCTACAGGCATCGT
GGTGTCACGCTCGTCGTTTGGTATGGCTTCATTCAGCTCCGGTTCCCAACGATCAAGGCGAGTTACATGA
TCCCCCATGTTGTGCAAAAAAGCGGTTAGCTCCTTCGGTCCTCCGATCGTTGTCAGAAGTAAGTTGGCCG
CAGTGTTATCACTCATGGTTATGGCAGCACTGCATAATTCTCTTACTGTCATGCCATCCGTAAGATGCTT
TTCTGTGACTGGTGAGTACTCAACCAAGTCATTCTGAGAATAGTGTATGCGGCGACCGAGTTGCTCTTGC
CCGGCGTCAATACGGGATAATACCGCGCCACATAGCAGAACTTTAAAAGTGCTCATCATTGGAAAACGTT
CTTCGGGGCGAAAACTCTCAAGGATCTTACCGCTGTTGAGATCCAGTTCGATGTAACCCACTCGTGCACC
CAACTGATCTTCAGCATCTTTTACTTTCACCAGCGTTTCTGGGTGAGCAAAAACAGGAAGGCAAAATGCC
GCAAAAAAGGGAATAAGGGCGACACGGAAATGTTGAATACTCATACTCTTCCTTTTTCAATATTATTGAA
GCATTTATCAGGGTTATTGTCTCATGAGCGGATACATATTTGAATGTATTTAGAAAAATAAACAAATAGG
GGTTCCGCGCACATTTCCCCGAAAAGTGCCACCTGACGTCTAAGAAACCATTATTATCATGACATTAACC
TATAAAAATAGGCGTATCACGAGGCCCTTTCGTC
Features (pLannotate 1.2.2; 12 found; start..end, strand, type, name):
    137..236     +  misc_feature   bom (fragment): basis of mobility region from pBR322
    242..311     -  CDS            lacZα (fragment): LacZα fragment of β-galactosidase; lacZ fragment
    309..327     +  misc_feature   Tn5 ME: hyperactive mosaic end for Tn5 transposase recognition (Reznikoff et al., 2004)
    549..1280    +  CDS            mNeptune2 (sequence withheld): mNeptune2 is a basic (constitutively fluorescent) red fluorescent protein published in 2014, derived from Entacmaea quadricolor. It is reported to be a rapidly-maturing monomer with high acid sensitivity.
   1307..1870    +  CDS            sta: STA_STRLA - Experimental evidence at protein level: Swiss-Prot protein existence level 1. Involved in resistance to streptothricin, a broad-spectrum antibiotic produced by streptomycetes. Detoxifies streptothricin via acetylation of the beta amino group of the first beta-lysyl moiety of streptothricin. From Streptomyces lavendulae.
   1871..2141    -  rep_origin     R6K γ ori (fragment): γ replication origin from E. coli plasmid R6K; requires the R6K initiator protein pi for replication
   2180..2198    -  misc_feature   Tn5 ME: hyperactive mosaic end for Tn5 transposase recognition (Reznikoff et al., 2004)
   2204..2252    -  CDS            lacI (fragment): lac repressor; lacI; The lac repressor binds to the lac operator to inhibit transcription in E. coli. This inhibition can be relieved by adding lactose or isopropyl-β-D-thiogalactopyranoside (IPTG).
   2435..3023    -  rep_origin     ori: high-copy-number ColE1/pMB1/pBR322/pUC origin of replication
   3194..4054    -  CDS            AmpR: β-lactamase; bla; confers resistance to ampicillin, carbenicillin, and related antibiotics
   4055..4159    -  promoter       AmpR promoter: bla
   4254..35      +  CDS            rop (fragment) (across the origin): Rop protein, which maintains plasmids at low copy number; rop
