[The description below was written by a language model from this plasmid's Addgene catalogue record and pLannotate feature annotations shown in this document.]
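Description:
pMOD3-proD/mNeptune2-nat is a bacterial expression and transposon-construction plasmid built on the pMOD3 backbone, intended for labelling bacteria with the far-red fluorescent protein mNeptune2. It is maintained in E. coli at high copy through a ColE1/pUC-type origin and selected with ampicillin via the bla gene and its native promoter. Short remnants of bom, rop, lacZα and lacI are also annotated; these appear to be backbone vestiges rather than functional parts.

The payload lies between two hyperactive 19-bp Tn5 mosaic ends, the recognition sequences for Tn5 transposase. Within this interval the feature table shows the mNeptune2 coding sequence, followed closely by a streptothricin acetyltransferase gene (sta, from Streptomyces lavendulae) that confers nourseothricin resistance, and then a fragment of the R6K γ origin, which replicates only where the pi initiator protein is supplied. The catalogue lists proD as the promoter driving mNeptune2. It is not annotated in the table, but it presumably occupies the unannotated stretch between the upstream mosaic end and the reporter. No separate promoter is annotated for the resistance gene, so it may be co-transcribed with mNeptune2, though the record does not state this. The insert was cloned between EcoRI and HindIII sites.

This arrangement means the mosaic-end-flanked segment can act as a Tn5 transposon that carries both the reporter and the nourseothricin marker into a bacterial genome. Integrants can then be selected independently of ampicillin. The R6K γ element in such designs typically allows rescue of insertion sites in pir-positive hosts, but it is only a fragment here. The sequence record is described as a partial NGS result.
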