Addgene plasmid #120337: pMOD3-proD/mNeptune2-nat
Purpose: Bacterial mNeptune2 labeling
Depositing lab: James Kirby. Depositing organization: Beth Israel Deaconess Medical Center. Publication: Promotion and Rescue of Intracellular Brucella neotomae Replication during Coinfection with Legionella pneumophila. Kang YS, Kirby JE. Infect Immun. 2017 Apr 21;85(5). pii: e00991-16. doi: 10.1128/IAI.00991-16. Print 2017 May. PubMed 28264909.
Backbone
  Vector backbone: pMOD3
  Backbone manufacturer: Epicentre
  Vector type: Bacterial Expression
  Selectable markers: Nourseothricin
Growth in bacteria
  Bacterial resistance: Ampicillin, 100 μg/mL
  Growth temperature: 37°C
  Growth strain: NEB 5-alpha
  Copy number: High Copy
Gene/Insert
  Gene/Insert name: mNeptune2
  Promoter: proD
  Cloning method: Restriction Enzyme; 5′ cloning site EcoRI (unknown if destroyed); 3′ cloning site HindIII (unknown if destroyed)
Terms and licenses: Academic/Nonprofit Terms; Industry Terms: Not Available to Industry
How to cite: pMOD3-proD/mNeptune2-nat was a gift from James Kirby (Addgene plasmid # 120337 ; http://n2t.net/addgene:120337 ; RRID:Addgene_120337)
